Addgene plasmid #103274: LSB-hsa-miR-17-5p
Purpose: Used to sense miRNA activity using fluorescence based tools. hsa-miR-17-5p target in 3' UTR of of mKate. miRNA activity can be measured by the repression of mKate2 relative to EBFP2 fluorescent proteins . Plasmid is inherently unstable; please see Depositor Comments
Depositing lab: Ron Weiss. Depositing organization: Massachusetts Institute of Technology. Publication: A mixed antagonistic/synergistic miRNA repression model enables accurate predictions of multi-input miRNA sensor activity. Gam JJ, Babb J, Weiss R. Nat Commun. 2018 Jun 22;9(1):2430. doi: 10.1038/s41467-018-04575-0. PubMed 29934631.
Backbone
  Vector backbone: Low Sensor Backbone (LSB)
  Vector type: Mammalian Expression, Synthetic Biology
Growth in bacteria
  Bacterial resistance: Ampicillin and Kanamycin, 100 & 50 μg/mL
  Growth temperature: 30°C
  Growth strain: NEB Stable
  Copy number: High Copy
Gene/Insert
  Gene/Insert name: hsa-miR-17-5p target
  Species: H. sapiens (human)
  Entrez Gene: MIR17 (a.k.a. MIR17-5p, MIR91, MIRN17, MIRN91, hsa-mir-17, miR-17, miR17-3p, miRNA17, miRNA91)
  Promoter: EF-1a
  Cloning method: Gibson Cloning
Terms and licenses: Academic/Nonprofit Terms; Industry Terms: Not Available to Industry
Depositor comments: Please note that this plasmid is inherently unstable due to a repeating poly A element. We recommend performing a diagnostic digest on multiple colonies upon receipt. The depositors would like to note the presence of several discrepancies between the depositor sequence and physical plasmid sequence. In particular, the sequences upstream and downstream of the puromycin coding region have 10 bp insertions which do not affect the ability to perform puromycin selection. The sequences for those regions within the physical plasmids are as follows: Upstream of Puro: GAATTCGACCGCCTGTCTCAAGGTGCCACC; Downstream of Puro: GCTTTGAGACTACGCGTGAATTCACTCCTC.
How to cite: LSB-hsa-miR-17-5p was a gift from Ron Weiss (Addgene plasmid # 103274 ; http://n2t.net/addgene:103274 ; RRID:Addgene_103274)
