[The description below was written by a language model from this plasmid's Addgene catalogue record and pLannotate feature annotations shown in this document.]
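Description:
LSB-hsa-miR-17-5p is a mammalian expression plasmid from a synthetic-biology microRNA sensor series, built on the "Low Sensor Backbone" (LSB). It reports the activity of human miR-17-5p in transfected cells by two-colour fluorescence. The roughly 11 kb plasmid replicates in E. coli from a high-copy ColE1/pUC-type origin. It carries both an ampicillin (β-lactamase) and a kanamycin (aph(3')-Ia) resistance gene, and the catalogue lists both antibiotics for selection. A puromycin N-acetyltransferase coding sequence followed by a rabbit β-globin polyadenylation signal is also present for selecting mammalian cells. The feature table does not annotate a promoter for it.

The sensing payload consists of two parallel transcription units, each driven by the human EF-1α core promoter with its intron A and terminated by a β-globin poly(A) signal. Both are flanked by Gateway attB4, attB1 and attB2 scars, which indicate modular assembly of promoter and coding parts. One unit expresses the red fluorescent protein mKate2 and, according to the record, carries the miR-17-5p target in its 3' UTR. This site is not annotated separately, but would lie in the unannotated stretch between the mKate2 cassette and its poly(A) region. The other unit expresses EBFP2 without a target site and serves as an internal reference for plasmid dose and expression capacity. When miR-17-5p is active, it represses the mKate2 transcript, so a drop in red relative to blue fluorescence measures miRNA activity.

The depositor notes that the repeated poly(A) elements make the plasmid prone to recombination. There are also small insertions flanking the puromycin gene relative to the deposited sequence, which are reported not to affect puromycin selection.
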