Features (pLannotate 1.2.2; 28 found; start..end, strand, type, name):
     87..675     -  rep_origin     ori: high-copy-number ColE1/pMB1/pBR322/pUC origin of replication
    846..1706    -  CDS            AmpR: β-lactamase; bla; confers resistance to ampicillin, carbenicillin, and related antibiotics
   1707..1778    -  promoter       AmpR promoter: bla
   1857..2456    +  CDS            PuroR: puromycin N-acetyltransferase; pac from Streptomyces alboniger; confers resistance to puromycin
   2461..2541    +  CDS            HBB (fragment): HBB_PONPY - Experimental evidence at transcript level: Swiss-Prot protein existence level 2. Involved in oxygen transport from the lung to the various peripheral tissues. From Pongo pygmaeus (Bornean orangutan).
   2612..2667    +  polyA_signal   β-globin poly(A) signal: rabbit β-globin polyadenylation signal (Gil and Proudfoot, 1987)
   3646..3666    +  protein_bind   attB4: mutant version of attB; core recombination site for the Gateway® BP reaction BP Clonase™
   3734..3945    +  promoter       EF-1α core promoter: core promoter for human elongation factor EF-1α
   3946..4884    +  intron         EF-1α intron A: intron upstream of the start codon of human EF-1α
   4911..4931    +  protein_bind   attB1: mutant version of attB; core recombination site for the Gateway® BP reaction BP Clonase™
   4951..5646    +  CDS            mKate2: mKate2 is a basic (constitutively fluorescent) red fluorescent protein published in 2009, derived from Entacmaea quadricolor. It is reported to be a rapidly-maturing monomer with moderate acid sensitivity.
   5666..5690    -  protein_bind   attB2: mutant version of attB; recombination site for the Gateway® BP reaction BP Clonase™
   5838..5912    +  CDS            HBB (fragment): HBB_PONPY - Experimental evidence at transcript level: Swiss-Prot protein existence level 2. Involved in oxygen transport from the lung to the various peripheral tissues. From Pongo pygmaeus (Bornean orangutan).
   5983..6038    +  polyA_signal   β-globin poly(A) signal: rabbit β-globin polyadenylation signal (Gil and Proudfoot, 1987)
   6422..6447    +  misc_feature   SA: splice acceptor site
   7119..7139    +  protein_bind   attB4: mutant version of attB; core recombination site for the Gateway® BP reaction BP Clonase™
   7207..7418    +  promoter       EF-1α core promoter: core promoter for human elongation factor EF-1α
   7419..8357    +  intron         EF-1α intron A: intron upstream of the start codon of human EF-1α
   8384..8404    +  protein_bind   attB1: mutant version of attB; core recombination site for the Gateway® BP reaction BP Clonase™
   8415..9131    +  CDS            EBFP2: EBFP2 is a basic (constitutively fluorescent) blue fluorescent protein published in 2007, derived from Aequorea victoria. It is reported to be a rapidly-maturing monomer with moderate acid sensitivity.
   9139..9163    -  protein_bind   attB2: mutant version of attB; recombination site for the Gateway® BP reaction BP Clonase™
   9167..9247    +  CDS            HBB (fragment): HBB_PONPY - Experimental evidence at transcript level: Swiss-Prot protein existence level 2. Involved in oxygen transport from the lung to the various peripheral tissues. From Pongo pygmaeus (Bornean orangutan).
   9318..9373    +  polyA_signal   β-globin poly(A) signal: rabbit β-globin polyadenylation signal (Gil and Proudfoot, 1987)
   9756..9778    -  protein_bind   lac operator (fragment): The lac repressor binds to the lac operator to inhibit transcription in E. coli. This inhibition can be relieved by adding lactose or isopropyl-β-D-thiogalactopyranoside (IPTG). lac repressor encoded by lacI
   9782..9812    -  promoter       lac promoter: promoter for the E. coli lac operon
   9827..9848    -  protein_bind   CAP binding site: CAP binding activates transcription in the presence of cAMP. E. coli catabolite activator protein
   9861..9900    -  CDS            lacI (fragment): lac repressor; lacI; The lac repressor binds to the lac operator to inhibit transcription in E. coli. This inhibition can be relieved by adding lactose or isopropyl-β-D-thiogalactopyranoside (IPTG).
  10073..10882   +  CDS            KanR: aminoglycoside phosphotransferase; aph(3')-Ia; confers resistance to kanamycin in bacteria or G418 (Geneticin®) in eukaryotes
>Addgene plasmid #103274 | LSB-hsa-miR-17-5p | depositor full sequence | sequence record 195597 | Full Sequence
AATTGAGGGGATAACGCAGGAAAGAACATGTGAGCAAAAGGCCAGCAAAAGGCCAGGAACCGTAAAAAGG
CCGCGTTGCTGGCGTTTTTCCATAGGCTCCGCCCCCCTGACGAGCATCACAAAAATCGACGCTCAAGTCA
GAGGTGGCGAAACCCGACAGGACTATAAAGATACCAGGCGTTTCCCCCTGGAAGCTCCCTCGTGCGCTCT
CCTGTTCCGACCCTGCCGCTTACCGGATACCTGTCCGCCTTTCTCCCTTCGGGAAGCGTGGCGCTTTCTC
ATAGCTCACGCTGTAGGTATCTCAGTTCGGTGTAGGTCGTTCGCTCCAAGCTGGGCTGTGTGCACGAACC
CCCCGTTCAGCCCGACCGCTGCGCCTTATCCGGTAACTATCGTCTTGAGTCCAACCCGGTAAGACACGAC
TTATCGCCACTGGCAGCAGCCACTGGTAACAGGATTAGCAGAGCGAGGTATGTAGGCGGTGCTACAGAGT
TCTTGAAGTGGTGGCCTAACTACGGCTACACTAGAAGAACAGTATTTGGTATCTGCGCTCTGCTGAAGCC
AGTTACCTTCGGAAAAAGAGTTGGTAGCTCTTGATCCGGCAAACAAACCACCGCTGGTAGCGGTGGTTTT
TTTGTTTGCAAGCAGCAGATTACGCGCAGAAAAAAAGGATCTCAAGAAGATCCTTTGATCTTTTCTACGG
GGTCTGACGCTCAGTGGAACGAAAACTCACGTTAAGGGATTTTGGTCATGAGATTATCAAAAAGGATCTT
CACCTAGATCCTTTTAAATTAAAAATGAAGTTTTAAATCAATCTAAAGTATATATGAGTAAACTTGGTCT
GACAGTTACCAATGCTTAATCAGTGAGGCACCTATCTCAGCGATCTGTCTATTTCGTTCATCCATAGTTG
CCTGACTCCCCGTCGTGTAGATAACTACGATACGGGAGGGCTTACCATCTGGCCCCAGTGCTGCAATGAT
ACCGCGAGAACCACGCTCACCGGCTCCAGATTTATCAGCAATAAACCAGCCAGCCGGAAGGGCCGAGCGC
AGAAGTGGTCCTGCAACTTTATCCGCCTCCATCCAGTCTATTAATTGTTGCCGGGAAGCTAGAGTAAGTA
GTTCGCCAGTTAATAGTTTGCGCAACGTTGTTGCCATTGCTACAGGCATCGTGGTGTCACGCTCGTCGTT
TGGTATGGCTTCATTCAGCTCCGGTTCCCAACGATCAAGGCGAGTTACATGATCCCCCATGTTGTGCAAA
AAAGCGGTTAGCTCCTTCGGTCCTCCGATCGTTGTCAGAAGTAAGTTGGCCGCAGTGTTATCACTCATGG
TTATGGCAGCACTGCATAATTCTCTTACTGTCATGCCATCCGTAAGATGCTTTTCTGTGACTGGTGAGTA
CTCAACCAAGTCATTCTGAGAATAGTGTATGCGGCGACCGAGTTGCTCTTGCCCGGCGTCAATACGGGAT
AATACCGCGCCACATAGCAGAACTTTAAAAGTGCTCATCATTGGAAAACGTTCTTCGGGGCGAAAACTCT
CAAGGATCTTACCGCTGTTGAGATCCAGTTCGATGTAACCCACTCGTGCACCCAACTGATCTTCAGCATC
TTTTACTTTCACCAGCGTTTCTGGGTGAGCAAAAACAGGAAGGCAAAATGCCGCAAAAAAGGGAATAAGG
GCGACACGGAAATGTTGAATACTCATACTCTTCCTTTTTCAATATTATTGAAGCATTTATCAGGGTTATT
GTCTCATGAGCGGATACATATTTGAATGTAGCTCCGAATTTCTCGAGGGCTTGTCGACGACGGCGGTCTC
CGTCGTCAGGATCATGAATTCGACCCGCCTGCCACCATGACCGAGTACAAGCCCACGGTGCGCCTCGCCA
CCCGCGACGACGTCCCCCGGGCCGTACGCACCCTCGCCGCCGCGTTCGCCGACTACCCCGCCACGCGCCA
CACCGTCGACCCGGACCGCCACATCGAGCGGGTCACCGAGCTGCAAGAACTCTTCCTCACGCGCGTCGGG
CTCGACATCGGCAAGGTGTGGGTCGCGGACGACGGCGCCGCGGTGGCGGTCTGGACCACGCCGGAGAGCG
TCGAAGCGGGGGCGGTGTTCGCCGAGATCGGCCCGCGCATGGCCGAGTTGAGCGGTTCCCGGCTGGCCGC
GCAGCAACAGATGGAAGGCCTCCTGGCGCCGCACCGGCCCAAGGAGCCCGCGTGGTTCCTGGCCACCGTC
GGCGTCTCGCCCGACCACCAGGGCAAGGGTCTGGGCAGCGCCGTCGTGCTCCCCGGAGTGGAGGCGGCCG
AGCGCGCCGGGGTGCCCGCCTTCCTGGAGACATCCGCGCCCCGCAACCTCCCCTTCTACGAGCGGCTCGG
CTTCACCGTCACCGCCGACGTCGAGGTGCCCGAAGGACCGCGCACCTGGTGCATGACCCGCAAGCCCGGT
GCCTGATACGCGTGAATTCACTCCTCAGGTGCAGGCTGCCTATCAGAAGGTGGTGGCTGGTGTGGCCAAT
GCCCTGGCTCACAAATACCACTGAGATCTTTTTCCCTCTGCCAAAAATTATGGGGACATCATGAAGCCCC
TTGAGCATCTGACTTCTGGCTAATAAAGGAAATTTATTTTCATTGCAATAGTGTGTTGGAATTTTTTGTG
TCTCTCACTCGGAAGGACATATGGGAGGGCAAATCATTTAAAACATCAGAATGAGTATTTGGTTTAGAGT
TTGGCAACATATGCCCATATGCTGGCTGCCATGAACAAAGGTTGGCTATAAAGAGGTCATCAGTATATGA
AACAGCCCCCTGCTGTCCATTCCTTATTCCATAGAAAAGCCTTGACTTGAGGTTAGATTTTTTTTATATT
TTGTTTTGTGTTATTTTTTTCTTTAACATCCCTAAAATTTTCCTTACATGTTTTACTAGCCAGATTTTTC
CTCCTCTCCTGACTACTCCCAGTCATAGCTGTCCCTCTTCTCTTATGGAGATCCCTCGACCTGCAGCCCA
AGCTTGAATTCTCTAGAATTACCCTGTTATCCCTATGCTTGGTTTACCGAGCTCTTATTGGTTTTCAAAC
TTCATTGACTGTGCCCAACGCGCCTGGGAGCTCACGGGGACAGCCCCCCCCCAAAGCCCCCAGGGATGTA
ATTACGTCCCTCCCCCGCTAGGGGGCAGCAGCGAGCCGCCCGGGGCTCCGCTCCGGTCCGGCGCTCCCCC
CGCATCCCCGAGCCGGCAGCGTGCGGGGACAGCCCGGGCACGGGGAAGGTGGCACGGGATCGCTTTCCTC
TGAACGCTTCTCGCTGCTCTTTGAGCCTGCAGACACCTGGGGGGATACGGGGAAAAAGCTAGGCTGAAAG
ACCGGTTCTTAGAATGACACGCGCCTGGGAGCTCACGGGGACAGCCCCCCCCCAAAGCCCCCAGGGATGT
AATTACGTCCCTCCCCCGCTAGGGGGCAGCAGCGAGCCGCCCGGGGCTCCGCTCCGGTCCGGCGCTCCCC
CCGCATCCCCGAGCCGGCAGCGTGCGGGGACAGCCCGGGCACGGGGAAGGTGGCACGGGATCGCTTTCCT
CTGAACGCTTCTCGCTGCTCTTTGAGCCTGCAGACACCTGGGGGGATACGGGGAAAAAGCTAACTTCTGA
GACGACAACTTTGTATAGAAAAGTTGGCTCCGAATTCGCCCTTGACAGCAGAGATCCAGTTTGGTTAATT
AATTGGCTCCGGTGCCCGTCAGTGGGCAGAGCGCACATCGCCCACAGTCCCCGAGAAGTTGTGGGGAGGG
GTCGGCAATTGAACCGGTGCCTAGAGAAGGTGGCGCGGGGTAAACTGGGAAAGTGATGTCGTGTACTGGC
TCCGCCTTTTTCCCGAGGGTGGGGGAGAACCGTATATAAGTGCAGTAGTCGCCGTGAACGTTCTTTTTCG
CAACGGGTTTGCCGCCAGAACACAGGTAAGTGCCGTGTGTGGTTCCCGCGGGCCTGGCCTCTTTACGGGT
TATGGCCCTTGCGTGCCTTGAATTACTTCCACCTGGCTGCAGTACGTGATTCTTGATCCCGAGCTTCGGG
TTGGAAGTGGGTGGGAGAGTTCGAGGCCTTGCGCTTAAGGAGCCCCTTCGCCTCGTGCTTGAGTTGAGGC
CTGGCCTGGGCGCTGGGGCCGCCGCGTGCGAATCTGGTGGCACCTTCGCGCCTGTCTCGCTGCTTTCGAT
AAGTCTCTAGCCATTTAAAATTTTTGATGACCTGCTGCGACGCTTTTTTTCTGGCAAGATAGTCTTGTAA
ATGCGGGCCAAGATCTGCACACTGGTATTTCGGTTTTTGGGGCCGCGGGCGGCGACGGGGCCCGTGCGTC
CCAGCGCACATGTTCGGCGAGGCGGGGCCTGCGAGCGCGGCCACCGAGAATCGGACGGGGGTAGTCTCAA
GCTGGCCGGCCTGCTCTGGTGCCTGGCCTCGCGCCGCCGTGTATCGCCCCGCCCTGGGCGGCAAGGCTGG
CCCGGTCGGCACCAGTTGCGTGAGCGGAAAGATGGCCGCTTCCCGGCCCTGCTGCAGGGAGCTCAAAATG
GAGGACGCGGCGCTCGGGAGAGCGGGCGGGTGAGTCACCCACACAAAGGAAAAGGGCCTTTCCGTCCTCA
GCCGTCGCTTCATGTGACTCCACGGAGTACCGGGCGCCGTCCAGGCACCTCGATTAGTTCTCGAGCTTTT
GGAGTACGTCGTCTTTAGGTTGGGGGGAGGGGTTTTATGCGATGGAGTTTCCCCACACTGAGTGGGTGGA
GACTGAAGTTAGGCCAGCTTGGCACTTGATGTAATTCTCCTTGGAATTTGCCCTTTTTGAGTTTGGATCT
TGGTTCATTCTCAAGCCTCAGACAGTGGTTCAAAGTTTTTTTCTTCCATTTCAGGTGTCGTGAGAAGGGC
GAATTCGACCCAAGTTTGTACAAAAAAGCAGGCTGGATCCAGGTGCCACCATGGTGAGCGAGCTGATTAA
GGAGAACATGCACATGAAGCTGTACATGGAGGGCACCGTGAACAACCACCACTTCAAGTGCACATCCGAG
GGCGAAGGCAAGCCCTACGAGGGCACCCAGACCATGAGAATCAAGGCGGTCGAGGGCGGCCCTCTCCCCT
TCGCCTTCGACATCCTGGCTACCAGCTTCATGTACGGCAGCAAAACCTTCATCAACCACACCCAGGGCAT
CCCCGACTTCTTTAAGCAGTCCTTCCCCGAGGGCTTCACATGGGAGAGAGTCACCACATACGAAGATGGG
GGCGTGCTGACCGCTACCCAGGACACCAGCCTCCAGGACGGCTGCCTCATCTACAACGTCAAGATCAGAG
GGGTGAACTTCCCATCCAACGGCCCTGTGATGCAGAAGAAAACACTCGGCTGGGAGGCCTCCACCGAGAC
ACTGTACCCCGCTGACGGCGGCCTGGAAGGCAGAGCCGACATGGCCCTGAAGCTCGTGGGCGGGGGCCAC
CTGATCTGCAACCTTAAGACCACATACAGATCCAAGAAACCCGCTAAGAACCTCAAGATGCCCGGCGTCT
ACTATGTGGACAGGAGACTGGAAAGAATCAAGGAGGCCGACAAAGAGACATACGTCGAGCAGCACGAGGT
GGCTGTGGCCAGATACTGCGACCTCCCTAGCAAACTGGGGCACAAACTTAATTGAGAATTCTACCACCCA
GCTTTCTTGTACAAAGTGGTACGTCTCAAGACCAGAGGTCTCTGCTTGGTTGGCTCTACCTGCACTGTAA
GCACTTTGCTACCTGCACTGTAAGCACTTTGCTACCTGCACTGTAAGCACTTTGCTACCTGCACTGTAAG
CACTTTGCAACCAGAAGAGACCTGTGCTTCACTCCTCAGGTGCAGGCTGCCTATCAGAAGGTGGTGGCTG
GTGTGGCCAATGCCCTGGCTCACAAATACCACTGAGATCTTTTTCCCTCTGCCAAAAATTATGGGGACAT
CATGAAGCCCCTTGAGCATCTGACTTCTGGCTAATAAAGGAAATTTATTTTCATTGCAATAGTGTGTTGG
AATTTTTTGTGTCTCTCACTCGGAAGGACATATGGGAGGGCAAATCATTTAAAACATCAGAATGAGTATT
TGGTTTAGAGTTTGGCAACATATGCCCATATGCTGGCTGCCATGAACAAAGGTTGGCTATAAAGAGGTCA
TCAGTATATGAAACAGCCCCCTGCTGTCCATTCCTTATTCCATAGAAAAGCCTTGACTTGAGGTTAGATT
TTTTTTATATTTTGTTTTGTGTTATTTTTTTCTTTAACATCCCTAAAATTTTCCTTACATGTTTTACTAG
CCAGATTTTTCCTCCTCTCCTGACTACTCCCAGTCATAGCTGTCCCTCTTCTCTTATGGAGATCCCGAGC
GGTGCGTTTTTATGCTTGTAGTATTGTATAATGTTTTTAAGATCCAAGCTTCTGACCTCTTCTCTTCCTC
CCACAGGGCCTCGAGACAATTGCATCGATGGTACCAGTGAAAGTCTGCAATGAATTCGAGTTGGCGCGCC
TGTCATTCTAAATCTCTCTTTCAGCCTAAAGCTTTTTCCCCGTATCCCCCCAGGTGTCTGCAGGCTCAAA
GAGCAGCGAGAAGCGTTCAGAGGAAAGCGATCCCGTGCCACCTTCCCCGTGCCCGGGCTGTCCCCGCACG
CTGCCGGCTCGGGGATGCGGGGGGAGCGCCGGACCGGAGCGGAGCCCCGGGCGGCTCGCTGCTGCCCCCT
AGCGGGGGAGGGACGTAATTACATCCCTGGGGGCTTTGGGAGGGGGCTGTCCCCGTGAGCTCCCAGGCGC
GCCTGTCATTCTAAATCTCTCTTTCAGCCTAAAGCTTTTTCCCCGTATCCCCCCAGGTGTCTGCAGGCTC
AAAGAGCAGCGAGAAGCGTTCAGAGGAAAGCGATCCCGTGCCACCTTCCCCGTGCCCGGGCTGTCCCCGC
ACGCTGCCGGCTCGGGGATGCGGGGGGAGCGCCGGACCGGAGCGGAGCCCCGGGCGGCTCGCTGCTGCCC
CCTAGCGGGGGAGGGACGTAATTACATCCCTGGGGGCTTTGGGGGGGGGCTGTCCCCGTGAGCTCCCAGG
CGCGCCAACTCGGTACCGTATCGATGTCGACGTTAACGCTAGTGATATCAACTTTGTATAGAAAAGTTGG
CTCCGAATTCGCCCTTGACAGCAGAGATCCAGTTTGGTTAATTAATTGGCTCCGGTGCCCGTCAGTGGGC
AGAGCGCACATCGCCCACAGTCCCCGAGAAGTTGTGGGGAGGGGTCGGCAATTGAACCGGTGCCTAGAGA
AGGTGGCGCGGGGTAAACTGGGAAAGTGATGTCGTGTACTGGCTCCGCCTTTTTCCCGAGGGTGGGGGAG
AACCGTATATAAGTGCAGTAGTCGCCGTGAACGTTCTTTTTCGCAACGGGTTTGCCGCCAGAACACAGGT
AAGTGCCGTGTGTGGTTCCCGCGGGCCTGGCCTCTTTACGGGTTATGGCCCTTGCGTGCCTTGAATTACT
TCCACCTGGCTGCAGTACGTGATTCTTGATCCCGAGCTTCGGGTTGGAAGTGGGTGGGAGAGTTCGAGGC
CTTGCGCTTAAGGAGCCCCTTCGCCTCGTGCTTGAGTTGAGGCCTGGCCTGGGCGCTGGGGCCGCCGCGT
GCGAATCTGGTGGCACCTTCGCGCCTGTCTCGCTGCTTTCGATAAGTCTCTAGCCATTTAAAATTTTTGA
TGACCTGCTGCGACGCTTTTTTTCTGGCAAGATAGTCTTGTAAATGCGGGCCAAGATCTGCACACTGGTA
TTTCGGTTTTTGGGGCCGCGGGCGGCGACGGGGCCCGTGCGTCCCAGCGCACATGTTCGGCGAGGCGGGG
CCTGCGAGCGCGGCCACCGAGAATCGGACGGGGGTAGTCTCAAGCTGGCCGGCCTGCTCTGGTGCCTGGC
CTCGCGCCGCCGTGTATCGCCCCGCCCTGGGCGGCAAGGCTGGCCCGGTCGGCACCAGTTGCGTGAGCGG
AAAGATGGCCGCTTCCCGGCCCTGCTGCAGGGAGCTCAAAATGGAGGACGCGGCGCTCGGGAGAGCGGGC
GGGTGAGTCACCCACACAAAGGAAAAGGGCCTTTCCGTCCTCAGCCGTCGCTTCATGTGACTCCACGGAG
TACCGGGCGCCGTCCAGGCACCTCGATTAGTTCTCGAGCTTTTGGAGTACGTCGTCTTTAGGTTGGGGGG
AGGGGTTTTATGCGATGGAGTTTCCCCACACTGAGTGGGTGGAGACTGAAGTTAGGCCAGCTTGGCACTT
GATGTAATTCTCCTTGGAATTTGCCCTTTTTGAGTTTGGATCTTGGTTCATTCTCAAGCCTCAGACAGTG
GTTCAAAGTTTTTTTCTTCCATTTCAGGTGTCGTGAGAAGGGCGAATTCGACCCAAGTTTGTACAAAAAA
GCAGGCTCGCCACCATGGTGAGCAAGGGCGAGGAGCTGTTCACCGGGGTGGTGCCCATCCTGGTCGAGCT
GGACGGCGACGTAAACGGCCACAAGTTCAGCGTGAGGGGCGAGGGCGAGGGCGATGCCACCAACGGCAAG
CTGACCCTGAAGTTCATCTGCACCACCGGCAAGCTGCCCGTGCCCTGGCCCACCCTCGTGACCACCCTGA
GCCACGGCGTGCAGTGCTTCGCCCGCTACCCCGACCACATGAAGCAGCACGACTTCTTCAAGTCCGCCAT
GCCCGAAGGCTACGTCCAGGAGCGCACCATCTTCTTCAAGGACGACGGCACCTACAAGACCCGCGCCGAG
GTGAAGTTCGAGGGCGACACCCTAGTGAACCGCATCGAGCTGAAGGGCGTCGACTTCAAGGAGGACGGCA
ACATCCTGGGGCACAAGCTGGAGTACAACTTCAACAGCCACAACATCTATATCATGGCCGTCAAGCAGAA
GAACGGCATCAAGGTGAACTTCAAGATCCGCCACAACGTGGAGGACGGCAGCGTGCAGCTCGCCGACCAC
TACCAGCAGAACACCCCCATCGGCGACGGCCCCGTGCTGCTGCCCGACAGCCACTACCTGAGCACCCAGT
CCGTGCTGAGCAAAGACCCCAACGAGAAGCGCGATCACATGGTCCTGCTGGAGTTCCGCACCGCCGCCGG
GATCACTCTCGGCATGGACGAGCTGTACAAGTAATACCACCCAGCTTTCTTGTACAAAGTGGTACGCGTG
AATTCACTCCTCAGGTGCAGGCTGCCTATCAGAAGGTGGTGGCTGGTGTGGCCAATGCCCTGGCTCACAA
ATACCACTGAGATCTTTTTCCCTCTGCCAAAAATTATGGGGACATCATGAAGCCCCTTGAGCATCTGACT
TCTGGCTAATAAAGGAAATTTATTTTCATTGCAATAGTGTGTTGGAATTTTTTGTGTCTCTCACTCGGAA
GGACATATGGGAGGGCAAATCATTTAAAACATCAGAATGAGTATTTGGTTTAGAGTTTGGCAACATATGC
CCATATGCTGGCTGCCATGAACAAAGGTTGGCTATAAAGAGGTCATCAGTATATGAAACAGCCCCCTGCT
GTCCATTCCTTATTCCATAGAAAAGCCTTGACTTGAGGTTAGATTTTTTTTATATTTTGTTTTGTGTTAT
TTTTTTCTTTAACATCCCTAAAATTTTCCTTACATGTTTTACTAGCCAGATTTTTCCTCCTCTCCTGACT
ACTCCCAGTCATAGCTGTCCCTCTTCTCTTATGGAGATCCCTCGACCTGCAGCCCAAGCTTGGCGTAATC
ATGGTCATAGCTGTTTCCTGTGTGAAATTGTTATCCGCTCACAATTCCACACAACATACGAGCCGGAAGC
ATAAAGTGTAAAGCCTGGGGTGCCTAATGAGTGAGCTAACTCACATTAATTGCGTTGCGCTCACTGCCCG
CTTTCCAGTCGGGAAACCTGTCGTGCCAGCGGATCGACAGTACTAAGCTTGGTCTAATACCCAATCTCTC
GTCTTATCCAGATGTTTTATACGCCTCTGGCCCGTGTCTCAAAATCTCTGATGTTACATTGCACAAGATA
AAATAATATCATCATGAACAATAAAACTGTCTGCTTACATAAACAGTAATACAAGGGGTGTTATGAGCCA
TATTCAACGGGAAACGTCGAGGCCGCGATTAAATTCCAACATGGATGCTGATTTATATGGGTATAAATGG
GCTCGCGATAATGTCGGGCAATCAGGTGCGACAATCTATCGCTTGTATGGGAAGCCCGATGCGCCAGAGT
TGTTTCTGAAACATGGCAAAGGTAGCGTTGCCAATGATGTTACAGATGAGATGGTCAGACTAAACTGGCT
GACGGAATTTATGCCTCTTCCGACCATCAAGCATTTTATCCGTACTCCTGATGATGCATGGTTACTCACC
ACTGCGATCCCCGGAAAAACAGCATTCCAGGTATTAGAAGAATATCCTGATTCAGGTGAAAATATTGTTG
ATGCGCTGGCAGTGTTCCTGCGCCGGTTGCATTCGATTCCTGTTTGTAATTGTCCTTTTAACAGCGATCG
CGTATTTCGTCTCGCTCAGGCGCAATCACGAATGAATAACGGTTTGGTTGATGCGAGTGATTTTGATGAC
GAGCGTAATGGCTGGCCTGTTGAACAAGTCTGGAAAGAAATGCATAAACTTTTGCCATTCTCACCGGATT
CAGTCGTCACTCATGGTGATTTCTCACTTGATAACCTTATTTTTGACGAGGGGAAATTAATAGGTTGTAT
TGATGTTGGACGAGTCGGAATCGCAGACCGATACCAGGATCTTGCCATCCTATGGAACTGCCTCGGTGAG
TTTTCTCCTTCATTACAGAAACGGCTTTTTCAAAAATATGGTATTGATAATCCTGATATGAATAAATTGC
AGTTTCATTTGATGCTCGATGAGTTTTTCTAATCAGAATTGGTTAATTGGTTGTAACACTGGCAGAGCAT
TACGCTGACTTGACGGGACGGCGCAAGCTCATGACCAAAATCCCTTAACGTGAGTTACGCGTCGTTCCAC
TGAGCGTCAGAGGTATCACTAGTATTACAGAGGTAAGTTATAACAGTCGCCTAACCC
