>Addgene plasmid #103274 | LSB-hsa-miR-17-5p | depositor partial sequence | sequence record 195598 | hsa-miR-17-5p target
CTACCTGCACTGTAAGCACTTTG
