>Addgene plasmid #103274 | LSB-hsa-miR-17-5p | addgene partial sequence | sequence record 270227 | mKate2-F 5'-ACCCGCTAAGAACCTCAAGA-3'
TCAAGGAGGCCGACAAAGAGACATACGTCGAGCAGCACGAGGTGGCTGTGGCCAGATACTGCGACCTCCC
TAGCAAACTGGGGCACAAACTTAATTGAGAATTCTACCACCCAGCTTTCTTGTACAAAGTGGTACGTCTC
AAGACCAGAGGTCTCTGCTTGGTTGGCTCTACCTGCACTGTAAGCACTTTGCTACCTGCACTGTAAGCAC
TTTGCTACCTGCACTGTAAGCACTTTGCTACCTGCACTGTAAGCACTTTGCAACCAGAAGAGACCTGTGC
TTCACTCCTCAGGTGCAGGCTGCCTATCAGAAGGTGGTGGCTGGTGTGGCCAATGCCCTGGCTCACAAAT
ACCACTGAGATCTTTTTCCCTCTGCCAAAAATTATGGGGACATCATGAAGCCCCTTGAGCATCTGACTTC
TGGCTAATAAAGGAAATTTATTTTCATTGCAATAGTGTGTTGGAATTTTTTGTGTCTCTCACTCGGAAGG
ACATATGGGAGGGCAAATCATTTAAAACATCAGAATGAGTATTTGGTTTAGAGTTTGGCAACATATGCCC
ATATGCTGGCTGCCATGAACAAAGGTTGGCTATAAAGAGGTCATCAGTATATGAAACAGCCCC
